>Addgene plasmid #48259 | pJH124 | depositor full sequence | sequence record 69693 | Cloned DNA between SacI and KpnI sites sequenced. pBluescript II SK (-) is published sequence.
GAGCTCACAGTTAAGCCGCTAAAGGCATTATCCGCCAAGTACAATTTTTTACTCTTCGAAGACAGAAAAT
TTGCTGACATTGGTAATACAGTCAAATTGCAGTACTCTGCGGGTGTATACAGAATAGCAGAATGGGCAGA
CATTACGAATGCACACGGTGTGGTGGGCCCAGGTATTGTTAGCGGTTTGAAGCAGGCGGCGGAAGAAGTA
ACAAAGGAACCTAGAGGCCTTTTGATGTTAGCAGAATTGTCATGCAAGGGCTCCCTAGCTACTGGAGAAT
ATACTAAGGGTACTGTTGACATTGCGAAGAGCGACAAAGATTTTGTTATCGGCTTTATTGCTCAAAGAGA
CATGGGTGGAAGAGATGAAGGTTACGATTGGTTGATTATGACACCCGGTGTGGGTTTAGATGACAAGGGA
GACGCATTGGGTCAACAGTATAGAACCGTGGATGATGTGGTCTCTACAGGATCTGACATTATTATTGTTG
GAAGAGGACTATTTGCAAAGGGAAGGGATGCTAAGGTAGAGGGTGAACGTTACAGAAAAGCAGGCTGGGA
AGCATATTTGAGAAGATGCGGCCAGCAAAACTAAAAAACTGTATTATAAGTAAATGCATGTATACTAAAC
TCACAAATTAGAGCTTCAATTTAATTATATCAGTTATTACCCGGCCGCTCTAGACCGGTGCATGCGCTAG
CTGTGACTGTCGCCCGTACATTTAGCCCATACATCCCCATGTATAATCATTTGCATCCATACATTTTGAT
GGCCGCACGGCGCGAAGCAAAAATTACGGCTCCTCGCTGCAGACCTGCGAGCAGGGAAACGCTCCCCTCA
CAGACGCGTTGAATTGTCCCCACGCCGCGCCCCTGTAGAGAAATATAAAAGGTTAGGATTTGCCACTGAG
GTTCTTCTTTCATATACTTCCTTTTAAAATCTTGCTAGGATACAGTTCTCACATCACATCCGAACATAAA
CAAAACCGCGGTGTACAGACGTCCTCGAGTGTGGTTTCAGGGTCCATAAAGCTTTTCAATTCATCTTTTT
TTTTTTTGTTCTTTTTTTTGATTCCGGTTTCTTTGAAATTTTTTTGATTCGGTAATCTCCGAGCAGAAGG
AAGAACGAAGGAAGGAGCACAGACTTAGATTGGTATATATACGCATATGTGGTGTTGAAGAAACATGAAA
TTGCCCAGTATTCTTAACCCAACTGCACAGAACAAAAACCTGCAGGAAACGAAGATAAATCATGTCGAAA
GCTACATATAAGGAACGTGCTGCTACTCATCCTAGTCCTGTTGCTGCCAAGCTATTTAATATCATGCACG
AAAAGCAAACAAACTTGTGTGCTTCATTGGATGTTCGTACCACCAAGGAATTACTGGAGTTAGTTGAAGC
ATTAGGTCCCAAAATTTGTTTACTAAAAACACATGTGGATATCTTGACTGATTTTTCCATGGAGGGCACA
GTTAAGCCGCTAAAGGCATTATCCGCCAAGTACAATTTTTTACTCTTCGAAGACAGAAAATTTGCTGACA
TTGGTAATACAGTCAAATTGCAGTACTCTGCGGGTGTATACAGAATAGCAGAATGGGCAGACATTACGAA
TGCACACGGTGTGGTGGGCCCAGGTATTGTTAGCGGTTTGAAGCAGGCGGCGGAAGAAGTAACAAAGGAA
CCTAGAGGCCTTTTGATGTTAGCAGAATTGTCATGCAAGGGCTCCCTAGCTACTGGAGAATATACTGGTA
CCCAATTCGCCCTATAGTGAGTCGTATTACGCGCGCTCACTGGCCGTCGTTTTACAACGTCGTGACTGGG
AAAACCCTGGCGTTACCCAACTTAATCGCCTTGCAGCACATCCCCCTTTCGCCAGCTGGCGTAATAGCGA
AGAGGCCCGCACCGATCGCCCTTCCCAACAGTTGCGCAGCCTGAATGGCGAATGGAAATTGTAAGCGTTA
ATATTTTGTTAAAATTCGCGTTAAATTTTTGTTAAATCAGCTCATTTTTTAACCAATAGGCCGAAATCGG
CAAAATCCCTTATAAATCAAAAGAATAGACCGAGATAGGGT
[37 nt withheld, positions 2072-2108]
AAAGAACGTGGACTCCAACGTCAAAGG
[49 nt withheld, positions 2136-2184]
T
[91 nt withheld, positions 2186-2276]
G
[124 nt withheld, positions 2278-2401]
CAGGTGGCACTTTTCGGGGAAATGTGCGCGGAACCCCTATTTGTTTATTTTTCTAAATACATTCAAATAT
GTATCCGCTCATGAGACAATAACCCTGATAAATGCTTCAATAATATTGAAAAAGGAAGAGTATGAGTATT
CAACATTTCCGTGTCGCCCTTATTCCCTTTTTTGCGGCATTTTGCCTTCCTGTTTTTGCTCACCCAGAAA
CGCTGGTGAAAGTAAAAGATGCTGAAGATCAGTTGGGTGCACGAGTGGGTTACATCGAACTGGATCTCAA
CAGCGGTAAGATCCTTGAGAGTTTTCGCCCCGAAGAACGTTTTCCAATGATGAGCACTTTTAAAGTTCTG
CTATGTGGCGCGGTATTATCCCGTATTGACGCCGGGCAAGAGCAACTCGGTCGCCGCATACACTATTCTC
AGAATGACTTGGTTGAGTACTCACCAGTCACAGAAAAGCATCTTACGGATGGCATGACAGTAAGAGAATT
ATGCAGTGCTGCCATAACCATGAGTGATAACACTGCGGCCAACTTACTTCTGACAACGATCGGAGGACCG
AAGGAGCTAACCGCTTTTTTGCACAACATGGGGGATCATGTAACTCGCCTTGATCGTTGGGAACCGGAGC
TGAATGAAGCCATACCAAACGACGAGCGTGACACCACGATGCCTGTAGCAATGGCAACAACGTTGCGCAA
ACTATTAACTGGCGAACTACTTACTCTAGCTTCCCGGCAACAATTAATAGACTGGATGGAGGCGGATAAA
GTTGCAGGACCACTTCTGCGCTCGGCCCTTCCGGCTGGCTGGTTTATTGCTGATAAATCTGGAGCCGGTG
AGCGTGGGTCTCGCGGTATCATTGCAGCACTGGGGCCAGATGGTAAGCCCTCCCGTATCGTAGTTATCTA
CACGACGGGGAGTCAGGCAACTATGGATGAACGAAATAGACAGATCGCTGAGATAGGTGCCTCACTGATT
AAGCATTGGTAACTGTCAGACCAAGTTTACTCATATATACTTTAGATTGATTTAAAACTTCATTTTTAAT
TTAAAAGGATCTAGGTGAAGATCCTTTTTGATAATCTCATGACCAAAATCCCTTAACGTGAGTTTTCGTT
CCACTGAGCGTCAGACCCCGTAGAAAAGATCAAAGGATCTTCTTGAGATCCTTTTTTTCTGCGCGTAATC
TGCTGCTTGCAAACAAAAAAACCACCGCTACCAGCGGTGGTTTGTTTGCCGGATCAAGAGCTACCAACTC
TTTTTCCGAAGGTAACTGGCTTCAGCAGAGCGCAGATACCAAATACTGTCCTTCTAGTGTAGCCGTAGTT
AGGCCACCACTTCAAGAACTCTGTAGCACCGCCTACATACCTCGCTCTGCTAATCCTGTTACCAGTGGCT
GCTGCCAGTGGCGATAAGTCGTGTCTTACCGGGTTGGACTCAAGACGATAGTTACCGGATAAGGCGCAGC
GGTCGGGCTGAACGGGGGGTTCGTGCACACAGCCCAGCTTGGAGCGAACGACCTACACCGAACTGAGATA
CCTACAGCGTGAGCTATGAGAAAGCGCCACGCTTCCCGAAGGGAGAAAGGCGGACAGGTATCCGGTAAGC
GGCAGGGTCGGAACAGGAGAGCGCACGAGGGAGCTTCCAGGGGGAAACGCCTGGTATCTTTATAGTCCTG
TCGGGTTTCGCCACCTCTGACTTGAGCGTCGATTTTTGTGATGCTCGTCAGGGGGGCGGAGCCTATGGAA
AAACGCCAGCAACGCGGCCTTTTTACGGTTCCTGGCCTTTTGCTGGCCTTTTGCTCACATGTTCTTTCCT
GCGTTATCCCCTGATTCTGTGGATAACCGTATTACCGCCTTTGAGTGAGCTGATACCGCTCGCCGCAGCC
GAACGACCGAGCGCAGCGAGTCAGTGAGCGAGGAAGCGGAAGAGCGCCCAATACGCAAACCGCCTCTCCC
CGCGCGTTGGCCGATTCATTAATGCAGCTGGCACGACAGGTTTCCCGACTGGAAAGCGGGCAGTGAGCGC
AACGCAATTAATGTGAGTTAGCTCACTCATTAGGCACCCCAGGCTTTACACTTTATGCTTCCGGCTCGTA
TGTTGTGTGGAATTGTGAGCGGATAACAATTTCACACAGGAAACAGCTATGACCATGATTACGCCAAGCG
CGCAATTAACCCTCACTAAAGGGAACAAAAGCTG
Features (pLannotate 1.2.2; 15 found; start..end, strand, type, name):
      6..594     +  CDS            URA3 (fragment): orotidine-5'-phosphate decarboxylase, required for uracil biosynthesis; S. cerevisiae URA3; yeast auxotrophic marker, counterselectable with 5-fluoroorotic acid (5-FOA)
    702..983     +  promoter       TEF promoter (fragment): Ashbya gossypii TEF promoter
   1035..1251    +  promoter       URA3 promoter: S. cerevisiae URA3
   1252..1746    +  CDS            URA3 (fragment): orotidine-5'-phosphate decarboxylase, required for uracil biosynthesis; S. cerevisiae URA3; yeast auxotrophic marker, counterselectable with 5-fluoroorotic acid (5-FOA)
   1761..1779    -  promoter       T7 promoter: promoter for bacteriophage T7 RNA polymerase
   1787..1942    +  CDS            lacZα (fragment): LacZα fragment of β-galactosidase; lacZ fragment
   1973..2401    -  rep_origin     f1 ori (sequence partly withheld): f1 bacteriophage origin of replication; arrow indicates direction of (+) strand synthesis
   2428..2532    +  promoter       AmpR promoter: bla
   2533..3393    +  CDS            AmpR: β-lactamase; bla; confers resistance to ampicillin, carbenicillin, and related antibiotics
   3564..4152    +  rep_origin     ori: high-copy-number ColE1/pMB1/pBR322/pUC origin of replication
   4335..4427    +  CDS            lacI (fragment): lac repressor; lacI; The lac repressor binds to the lac operator to inhibit transcription in E. coli. This inhibition can be relieved by adding lactose or isopropyl-β-D-thiogalactopyranoside (IPTG).
   4440..4461    +  protein_bind   CAP binding site: CAP binding activates transcription in the presence of cAMP. E. coli catabolite activator protein
   4476..4506    +  promoter       lac promoter: promoter for the E. coli lac operon
   4514..4530    +  protein_bind   lac operator: The lac repressor binds to the lac operator to inhibit transcription in E. coli. This inhibition can be relieved by adding lactose or isopropyl-β-D-thiogalactopyranoside (IPTG). lac repressor encoded by lacI
   4575..4593    +  promoter       T3 promoter: promoter for bacteriophage T3 RNA polymerase
