[The description below was written by a language model from this plasmid's Addgene catalogue record and pLannotate feature annotations shown in this document.]
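Description:
pJH124 is a 4.6 kb bacterial cloning plasmid built on pBluescript II SK (-) that serves as a PCR template for transplanting the Ashbya gossypii TEF1 promoter into the Saccharomyces cerevisiae genome. It carries no yeast replication origin and is maintained only in E. coli, using the high-copy ColE1/pUC origin and the ampicillin resistance gene (β-lactamase). The usual pBluescript elements are also present: an f1 origin, lac promoter/operator and lacZα remnants, and flanking T3 and T7 promoters.

The payload was made by inserting an XbaI/XhoI fragment of the Ag TEF1 promoter (about 284 bp) into the parental vector IpO. In this arrangement the S. cerevisiae URA3 marker is split and placed "inside out". A 3' fragment (ORF position +216 to 80 bp past the stop codon) lies upstream of the TEF1 promoter. A 5' fragment (the native URA3 promoter from -242 through ORF +495) lies downstream of it. Neither fragment encodes functional orotidine-5'-phosphate decarboxylase on its own, but the two share an overlap of roughly 280 bp in the middle of the ORF.

The record does not spell out the procedure. The layout suggests that PCR products carrying the separate URA3 halves, with the cargo attached, recombine in yeast through this overlap, regenerating an intact URA3 that can be selected on medium lacking uracil. Because URA3 is counterselectable with 5-FOA, the marker could in principle be removed afterwards. The catalogued use is PCR-based placement of the Ag TEF1 promoter, commonly used as a strong constitutive promoter in yeast, at chosen yeast loci, for example to replace a gene's native promoter. Only the cloned region between the SacI and KpnI sites was sequenced; the backbone sequence is taken from the published pBluescript record.
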