Addgene plasmid #48259: pJH124
Purpose: Template plasmid for PCR-based transplant of Ashbya gossypii TEF1 promoter in yeast.
Depositing lab: Ronald Davis. Depositing organization: Stanford University. Publication: IpO: plasmids and methods for simplified, PCR-based DNA transplant in yeast. Horecka J, Chu AM, Davis RW. Yeast. 2014 May;31(5):185-93. doi: 10.1002/yea.3006. Epub 2014 Mar 20. PubMed 24604451.
Backbone
  Vector backbone: pBluescript II SK (-)
  Backbone manufacturer: Agilent Technologies
  Backbone size w/o insert (bp): 2961
  Total vector size (bp): 4605
  Vector type: Routine cloning vector
Growth in bacteria
  Bacterial resistance: Ampicillin, 100 μg/mL
  Growth temperature: 37°C
  Growth strain: DH5alpha
  Copy number: High Copy
Gene/Insert 1
  Gene/Insert name: URA3 3' fragment
  Species: S. cerevisiae (budding yeast)
  Insert size (bp): 669
  Mutation: URA3 ORF from +216 to 80 bp downstream of the stop codon
Gene/Insert 2
  Gene/Insert name: URA3 5' fragment
  Species: S. cerevisiae (budding yeast)
  Insert size (bp): 737
  Mutation: -242 upstream to URA3 ORF +495
Gene/Insert 3
  Gene/Insert name: Ag TEF1 promoter
  Species: Ashbya gossypii
  Insert size (bp): 284
  Promoter: Ag TEF1 promoter
  Cloning method: Restriction Enzyme; 5′ cloning site XbaI (not destroyed); 3′ cloning site XhoI (not destroyed)
  Sequencing primers: 5′ URA3 confC (custom primer)
Terms and licenses: Academic/Nonprofit Terms; Industry Terms: Not Available to Industry
Depositor comments: pJH124 was created by cloning an XbaI/XhoI Ag TEF1 promoter fragment into the same sites of vector IpO. The cloned insert was confirmed by DNA sequencing.
How to cite: pJH124 was a gift from Ronald Davis (Addgene plasmid # 48259 ; http://n2t.net/addgene:48259 ; RRID:Addgene_48259)
