>Addgene plasmid #48259 | pJH124 | addgene partial sequence | sequence record 79200 | URA3-R 5'-CAAGGAAACCGAAATCAAAAAAAAG-3'
GAGGACGTCTGTACACCGCGGTTTTGTTTATGTTCGGATGTGATGTGAGAACTGTATCCTAGCAAGATTT
TAAAAGGAAGTATATGAAAGAAGAACCTCAGTGGCAAATCCTAACCTTTTATATTTCTCTACAGGGGCGC
GGCGTGGGGACAATTCAACGCGTCTGTGAGGGGAGCGTTTCCCTGCTCGCAGGTCTGCAGCGAGGAGCCG
TAATTTTTGCTTCGCGCCGTGCGGCCATCAAAATGTATGGATGCAAATGATTATACATGGGGATGTATGG
GCTAAATGTACGGGCGACAGTCACAGCTAGCGCATGCACCGGTCTAGAGCGGCCGGGTAATAACTGATAT
AATTAAATTGAAGCTCTAATTTGTGAGTTTAGTATACATGCATTTACTTATAATACAGTTTTTTAGTTTT
GCTGGCCGCATCTTCTCAAATATGCTTCCCAGCCTGCTTTTCTGTAACGTTCACCCTCTACCTTAGCATC
CCTTCCCTTTGCAAATAGTCCTCTTCCAACAATAATAATGTCAGATCCTGTAGAGACCACATCATCCACG
GTTCTATACTGTTGACCCAATGCGTCTCCCTTGTCATCTAAACCCACACCGGGTGTCATAATCAACCAAT
CGTAACCTTCATCTCTTCCACCCATGTCTCTTTGAGCAATAAAGCCGATAACAAAATCTTTGTCGCTCTT
CGCAATGTCAACAGTACCCTTAGTATATTCTCCAGTAGCTAGGGAGCCCTTGCATGACAATTCTGCTAAC
ATCAAAAGGCCTCTAGGTTCCTTTGTTACTTCTTCCGCCGCCTGCTTCAAACCGC
